>Addgene plasmid #192666 | Lenti-EF1alpha-dCas9-VP64-MS2-VP64-Blast | addgene full sequence | sequence record 379913 | Addgene NGS Result
GTCGACGGATCGGGAGATCTCCCGATCCCCTATGGTGCACTCTCAGTACAATCTGCTCTGATGCCGCATA
GTTAAGCCAGTATCTGCTCCCTGCTTGTGTGTTGGAGGTCGCTGAGTAGTGCGCGAGCAAAATTTAAGCT
ACAACAAGGCAAGGCTTGACCGACAATTGCATGAAGAATCTGCTTAGGGTTAGGCGTTTTGCGCTGCTTC
GCGATGTACGGGCCAGATATACGCGTTGACATTGATTATTGACTAGTTATTAATAGTAATCAATTACGGG
GTCATTAGTTCATAGCCCATATATGGAGTTCCGCGTTACATAACTTACGGTAAATGGCCCGCCTGGCTGA
CCGCCCAACGACCCCCGCCCATTGACGTCAATAATGACGTATGTTCCCATAGTAACGCCAATAGGGACTT
TCCATTGACGTCAATGGGTGGAGTATTTACGGTAAACTGCCCACTTGGCAGTACATCAAGTGTATCATAT
GCCAAGTACGCCCCCTATTGACGTCAATGACGGTAAATGGCCCGCCTGGCATTATGCCCAGTACATGACC
TTATGGGACTTTCCTACTTGGCAGTACATCTACGTATTAGTCATCGCTATTACCATGGTGATGCGGTTTT
GGCAGTACATCAATGGGCGTGGATAGCGGTTTGACTCACGGGGATTTCCAAGTCTCCACCCCATTGACGT
CAATGGGAGTTTGTTTTGGCACCAAAATCAACGGGACTTTCCAAAATGTCGTAACAACTCCGCCCCATTG
ACGCAAATGGGCGGTAGGCGTGTACGGTGGGAGGTCTATATAAGCAGCGCGTTTTGCCTGTACTGGGTCT
CTCTGGTTAGACCAGATCTGAGCCTGGGAGCTCTCTGGCTAACTAGGGAACCCACTGCTTAAGCCTCAAT
AAAGCTTGCCTTGAGTGCTTCAAGTAGTGTGTGCCCGTCTGTTGTGTGACTCTGGTAACTAGAGATCCCT
CAGACCCTTTTAGTCAGTGTGGAAAATCTCTAGCAGTGGCGCCCGAACAGGGACTTGAAAGCGAAAGGGA
AACCAGAGGAGCTCTCTCGACGCAGGACTCGGCTTGCTGAAGCGCGCACGGCAAGAGGCGAGGGGCGGCG
ACTGGTGAGTACGCCAAAAATTTTGACTAGCGGAGGCTAGAAGGAGAGAGATGGGTGCGAGAGCGTCAGT
ATTAAGCGGGGGAGAATTAGATCGCGATGGGAAAAAATTCGGTTAAGGCCAGGGGGAAAGAAAAAATATA
AATTAAAACATATAGTATGGGCAAGCAGGGAGCTAGAACGATTCGCAGTTAATCCTGGCCTGTTAGAAAC
ATCAGAAGGCTGTAGACAAATACTGGGACAGCTACAACCATCCCTTCAGACAGGATCAGAAGAACTTAGA
TCATTATATAATACAGTAGCAACCCTCTATTGTGTGCATCAAAGGATAGAGATAAAAGACACCAAGGAAG
CTTTAGACAAGATAGAGGAAGAGCAAAACAAAAGTAAGACCACCGCACAGCAAGCGGCCGCTGATCTTCA
GACCTGGAGGAGGAGATATGAGGGACAATTGGAGAAGTGAATTATATAAATATAAAGTAGTAAAAATTGA
ACCATTAGGAGTAGCACCCACCAAGGCAAAGAGAAGAGTGGTGCAGAGAGAAAAAAGAGCAGTGGGAATA
GGAGCTTTGTTCCTTGGGTTCTTGGGAGCAGCAGGAAGCACTATGGGCGCAGCGTCAATGACGCTGACGG
TACAGGCCAGACAATTATTGTCTGGTATAGTGCAGCAGCAGAACAATTTGCTGAGGGCTATTGAGGCGCA
ACAGCATCTGTTGCAACTCACAGTCTGGGGCATCAAGCAGCTCCAGGCAAGAATCCTGGCTGTGGAAAGA
TACCTAAAGGATCAACAGCTCCTGGGGATTTGGGGTTGCTCTGGAAAACTCATTTGCACCACTGCTGTGC
CTTGGAATGCTAGTTGGAGTAATAAATCTCTGGAACAGATTTGGAATCACACGACCTGGATGGAGTGGGA
CAGAGAAATTAACAATTACACAAGCTTAATACACTCCTTAATTGAAGAATCGCAAAACCAGCAAGAAAAG
AATGAACAAGAATTATTGGAATTAGATAAATGGGCAAGTTTGTGGAATTGGTTTAACATAACAAATTGGC
TGTGGTATATAAAATTATTCATAATGATAGTAGGAGGCTTGGTAGGTTTAAGAATAGTTTTTGCTGTACT
TTCTATAGTGAATAGAGTTAGGCAGGGATATTCACCATTATCGTTTCAGACCCACCTCCCAACCCCGAGG
GGACCCGACAGGCCCGAAGGAATAGAAGAAGAAGGTGGAGAGAGAGACAGAGACAGATCCATTCGATTAG
TGAACGGATCGGCACTGCGTGCGCCAATTCTGCAGACAAATGGCAGTATTCATCCACAATTTTAAAAGAA
AAGGGGGGATTGGGGGGTACAGTGCAGGGGAAAGAATAGTAGACATAATAGCAACAGACATACAAACTAA
AGAATTACAAAAACAAATTACAAAAATTCAAAATTTTCGGGTTTATTACAGGGACAGCAGAGATCCAGTT
TGGTTAATTAGCTAGCTGCAAAGATGGATAAAGTTTTAAACAGAGAGGAATCTTTGCAGCTAATGGACCT
TCTAGGTCTTGAAAGGAGTGGGAATTGGCTCCGGTGCCCGTCAGTGGGCAGAGCGCACATCGCCCACAGT
CCCCGAGAAGTTGGGGGGAGGGGTCGGCAATTGAACCGGTGCCTAGAGAAGGTGGCGCGGGGTAAACTGG
GAAAGTGATGTCGTGTACTGGCTCCGCCTTTTTCCCGAGGGTGGGGGAGAACCGTATATAAGTGCAGTAG
TCGCCGTGAACGTTCTTTTTCGCAACGGGTTTGCCGCCAGAACACAGGTAAGTGCCGTGTGTGGTTCCCG
CGGGCCTGGCCTCTTTACGGGTTATGGCCCTTGCGTGCCTTGAATTACTTCCACCTGGCTGCAGTACGTG
ATTCTTGATCCCGAGCTTCGGGTTGGAAGTGGGTGGGAGAGTTCGAGGCCTTGCGCTTAAGGAGCCCCTT
CGCCTCGTGCTTGAGTTGAGGCCTGGCCTGGGCGCTGGGGCCGCCGCGTGCGAATCTGGTGGCACCTTCG
CGCCTGTCTCGCTGCTTTCGATAAGTCTCTAGCCATTTAAAATTTTTGATGACCTGCTGCGACGCTTTTT
TTCTGGCAAGATAGTCTTGTAAATGCGGGCCAAGATCTGCACACTGGTATTTCGGTTTTTGGGGCCGCGG
GCGGCGACGGGGCCCGTGCGTCCCAGCGCACATGTTCGGCGAGGCGGGGCCTGCGAGCGCGGCCACCGAG
AATCGGACGGGGGTAGTCTCAAGCTGGCCGGCCTGCTCTGGTGCCTGGCCTCGCGCCGCCGTGTATCGCC
CCGCCCTGGGCGGCAAGGCTGGCCCGGTCGGCACCAGTTGCGTGAGCGGAAAGATGGCCGCTTCCCGGCC
CTGCTGCAGGGAGCTCAAAATGGAGGACGCGGCGCTCGGGAGAGCGGGCGGGTGAGTCACCCACACAAAG
GAAAAGGGCCTTTCCGTCCTCAGCCGTCGCTTCATGTGACTCCACGGAGTACCGGGCGCCGTCCAGGCAC
CTCGATTAGTTCTCGAGCTTTTGGAGTACGTCGTCTTTAGGTTGGGGGGAGGGGTTTTATGCGATGGAGT
TTCCCCACACTGAGTGGGTGGAGACTGAAGTTAGGCCAGCTTGGCACTTGATGTAATTCTCCTTGGAATT
TGCCCTTTTTGAGTTTGGATCTTGGTTCATTCTCAAGCCTCAGACAGTGGTTCAAAGTTTTTTTCTTCCA
TTTCAGGTGTCGTGACGTACGGCCACCATGAAAAGGCCGGCGGCCACGAAAAAGGCCGGCCAGGCAAAAA
AGAAAAAGGACAAGAAGTACAGCATCGGCCTGGCCATCGGCACCAACTCTGTGGGCTGGGCCGTGATCAC
CGACGAGTACAAGGTGCCCAGCAAGAAATTCAAGGTGCTGGGCAACACCGACCGGCACAGCATCAAGAAG
AACCTGATCGGAGCCCTGCTGTTCGACAGCGGCGAAACAGCCGAGGCCACCCGGCTGAAGAGAACCGCCA
GAAGAAGATACACCAGACGGAAGAACCGGATCTGCTATCTGCAAGAGATCTTCAGCAACGAGATGGCCAA
GGTGGACGACAGCTTCTTCCACAGACTGGAAGAGTCCTTCCTGGTGGAAGAGGATAAGAAGCACGAGCGG
CACCCCATCTTCGGCAACATCGTGGACGAGGTGGCCTACCACGAGAAGTACCCCACCATCTACCACCTGA
GAAAGAAACTGGTGGACAGCACCGACAAGGCCGACCTGCGGCTGATCTATCTGGCCCTGGCCCACATGAT
CAAGTTCCGGGGCCACTTCCTGATCGAGGGCGACCTGAACCCCGACAACAGCGACGTGGACAAGCTGTTC
ATCCAGCTGGTGCAGACCTACAACCAGCTGTTCGAGGAAAACCCCATCAACGCCAGCGGCGTGGACGCCA
AGGCCATCCTGTCTGCCAGACTGAGCAAGAGCAGACGGCTGGAAAATCTGATCGCCCAGCTGCCCGGCGA
GAAGAAGAATGGCCTGTTCGGCAACCTGATTGCCCTGAGCCTGGGCCTGACCCCCAACTTCAAGAGCAAC
TTCGACCTGGCCGAGGATGCCAAACTGCAGCTGAGCAAGGACACCTACGACGACGACCTGGACAACCTGC
TGGCCCAGATCGGCGACCAGTACGCCGACCTGTTTCTGGCCGCCAAGAACCTGTCCGACGCCATCCTGCT
GAGCGACATCCTGAGAGTGAACACCGAGATCACCAAGGCCCCCCTGAGCGCCTCTATGATCAAGAGATAC
GACGAGCACCACCAGGACCTGACCCTGCTGAAAGCTCTCGTGCGGCAGCAGCTGCCTGAGAAGTACAAAG
AGATTTTCTTCGACCAGAGCAAGAACGGCTACGCCGGCTACATTGACGGCGGAGCCAGCCAGGAAGAGTT
CTACAAGTTCATCAAGCCCATCCTGGAAAAGATGGACGGCACCGAGGAACTGCTCGTGAAGCTGAACAGA
GAGGACCTGCTGCGGAAGCAGCGGACCTTCGACAACGGCAGCATCCCCCACCAGATCCACCTGGGAGAGC
TGCACGCCATTCTGCGGCGGCAGGAAGATTTTTACCCATTCCTGAAGGACAACCGGGAAAAGATCGAGAA
GATCCTGACCTTCCGCATCCCCTACTACGTGGGCCCTCTGGCCAGGGGAAACAGCAGATTCGCCTGGATG
ACCAGAAAGAGCGAGGAAACCATCACCCCCTGGAACTTCGAGGAAGTGGTGGACAAGGGCGCTTCCGCCC
AGAGCTTCATCGAGCGGATGACCAACTTCGATAAGAACCTGCCCAACGAGAAGGTGCTGCCCAAGCACAG
CCTGCTGTACGAGTACTTCACCGTGTATAACGAGCTGACCAAAGTGAAATACGTGACCGAGGGAATGAGA
AAGCCCGCCTTCCTGAGCGGCGAGCAGAAAAAGGCCATCGTGGACCTGCTGTTCAAGACCAACCGGAAAG
TGACCGTGAAGCAGCTGAAAGAGGACTACTTCAAGAAAATCGAGTGCTTCGACTCCGTGGAAATCTCCGG
CGTGGAAGATCGGTTCAACGCCTCCCTGGGCACATACCACGATCTGCTGAAAATTATCAAGGACAAGGAC
TTCCTGGACAATGAGGAAAACGAGGACATTCTGGAAGATATCGTGCTGACCCTGACACTGTTTGAGGACA
GAGAGATGATCGAGGAACGGCTGAAAACCTATGCCCACCTGTTCGACGACAAAGTGATGAAGCAGCTGAA
GCGGCGGAGATACACCGGCTGGGGCAGGCTGAGCCGGAAGCTGATCAACGGCATCCGGGACAAGCAGTCC
GGCAAGACAATCCTGGATTTCCTGAAGTCCGACGGCTTCGCCAACAGAAACTTCATGCAGCTGATCCACG
ACGACAGCCTGACCTTTAAAGAGGACATCCAGAAAGCCCAGGTGTCCGGCCAGGGCGATAGCCTGCACGA
GCACATTGCCAATCTGGCCGGCAGCCCCGCCATTAAGAAGGGCATCCTGCAGACAGTGAAGGTGGTGGAC
GAGCTCGTGAAAGTGATGGGCCGGCACAAGCCCGAGAACATCGTGATCGAAATGGCCAGAGAGAACCAGA
CCACCCAGAAGGGACAGAAGAACAGCCGCGAGAGAATGAAGCGGATCGAAGAGGGCATCAAAGAGCTGGG
CAGCCAGATCCTGAAAGAACACCCCGTGGAAAACACCCAGCTGCAGAACGAGAAGCTGTACCTGTACTAC
CTGCAGAATGGGCGGGATATGTACGTGGACCAGGAACTGGACATCAACCGGCTGTCCGACTACGATGTGG
ACCACATCGTGCCTCAGAGCTTTCTGAAGGACGACTCCATCGACAACAAGGTGCTGACCAGAAGCGACAA
GGCCCGGGGCAAGAGCGACAACGTGCCCTCCGAAGAGGTCGTGAAGAAGATGAAGAACTACTGGCGGCAG
CTGCTGAACGCCAAGCTGATTACCCAGAGAAAGTTCGACAATCTGACCAAGGCCGAGAGAGGCGGCCTGA
GCGAACTGGATAAGGCCGGCTTCATCAAGAGACAGCTGGTGGAAACCCGGCAGATCACAAAGCACGTGGC
ACAGATCCTGGACTCCCGGATGAACACTAAGTACGACGAGAATGACAAGCTGATCCGGGAAGTGAAAGTG
ATCACCCTGAAGTCCAAGCTGGTGTCCGATTTCCGGAAGGATTTCCAGTTTTACAAAGTGCGCGAGATCA
ACAACTACCACCACGCCCACGACGCCTACCTGAACGCCGTCGTGGGAACCGCCCTGATCAAAAAGTACCC
TAAGCTGGAAAGCGAGTTCGTGTACGGCGACTACAAGGTGTACGACGTGCGGAAGATGATCGCCAAGAGC
GAGCAGGAAATCGGCAAGGCTACCGCCAAGTACTTCTTCTACAGCAACATCATGAACTTTTTCAAGACCG
AGATTACCCTGGCCAACGGCGAGATCCGGAAGCGGCCTCTGATCGAGACAAACGGCGAAACCGGGGAGAT
CGTGTGGGATAAGGGCCGGGATTTTGCCACCGTGCGGAAAGTGCTGAGCATGCCCCAAGTGAATATCGTG
AAAAAGACCGAGGTGCAGACAGGCGGCTTCAGCAAAGAGTCTATCCTGCCCAAGAGGAACAGCGATAAGC
TGATCGCCAGAAAGAAGGACTGGGACCCTAAGAAGTACGGCGGCTTCGACAGCCCCACCGTGGCCTATTC
TGTGCTGGTGGTGGCCAAAGTGGAAAAGGGCAAGTCCAAGAAACTGAAGAGTGTGAAAGAGCTGCTGGGG
ATCACCATCATGGAAAGAAGCAGCTTCGAGAAGAATCCCATCGACTTTCTGGAAGCCAAGGGCTACAAAG
AAGTGAAAAAGGACCTGATCATCAAGCTGCCTAAGTACTCCCTGTTCGAGCTGGAAAACGGCCGGAAGAG
AATGCTGGCCTCTGCCGGCGAACTGCAGAAGGGAAACGAACTGGCCCTGCCCTCCAAATATGTGAACTTC
CTGTACCTGGCCAGCCACTATGAGAAGCTGAAGGGCTCCCCCGAGGATAATGAGCAGAAACAGCTGTTTG
TGGAACAGCACAAGCACTACCTGGACGAGATCATCGAGCAGATCAGCGAGTTCTCCAAGAGAGTGATCCT
GGCCGACGCTAATCTGGACAAAGTGCTGTCCGCCTACAACAAGCACCGGGATAAGCCCATCAGAGAGCAG
GCCGAGAATATCATCCACCTGTTTACCCTGACCAATCTGGGAGCCCCTGCCGCCTTCAAGTACTTTGACA
CCACCATCGACCGGAAGAGGTACACCAGCACCAAAGAGGTGCTGGACGCCACCCTGATCCACCAGAGCAT
CACCGGCCTGTACGAGACACGGATCGACCTGTCTCAGCTGGGAGGCGACAGCGCTGGAGGAGGTGGAAGC
GGAGGAGGAGGAAGCGGAGGAGGAGGTAGCGGACCTAAGAAAAAGAGGAAGGTGGCGGCCGCTGGATCCG
GACGGGCTGACGCATTGGACGATTTTGATCTGGATATGCTGGGAAGTGACGCCCTCGATGATTTTGACCT
TGACATGCTTGGTTCGGATGCCCTTGATGACTTTGACCTCGACATGCTCGGCAGTGACGCCCTTGATGAT
TTCGACCTGGACATGCTGATTAACTGTACAGGCAGTGGAGCAACAAACTTCTCTCTGCTGAAACAAGCCG
GAGATGTCGAAGAGAATCCTGGACCGGCTTCAAACTTTACTCAGTTCGTGCTCGTGGACAATGGTGGGAC
AGGGGATGTGACAGTGGCTCCTTCTAATTTCGCTAATGGGGTGGCAGAGTGGATCAGCTCCAACTCACGG
AGCCAGGCCTACAAGGTGACATGCAGCGTCAGGCAGTCTAGTGCCCAGAAGAGAAAGTATACCATCAAGG
TGGAGGTCCCCAAAGTGGCTACCCAGACAGTGGGCGGAGTCGAACTGCCTGTCGCCGCTTGGAGGTCCTA
CCTGAACATGGAGCTCACTATCCCAATTTTCGCTACCAATTCTGACTGTGAACTCATCGTGAAGGCAATG
CAGGGGCTCCTCAAAGACGGTAATCCTATCCCTTCCGCCATCGCCGCTAACTCAGGTATCTACAGCGCTG
GAGGAGGTGGAAGCGGAGGAGGAGGAAGCGGAGGAGGAGGTAGCGGACCTAAGAAAAAGAGGAAGGTGAA
AAAGAGGAAGGTGGCGGCCGCTGGATCCGGACGGGCTGACGCATTGGACGATTTTGATCTGGATATGCTG
GGAAGTGACGCCCTCGATGATTTTGACCTTGACATGCTTGGTTCGGATGCCCTTGATGACTTTGACCTCG
ACATGCTCGGCAGTGACGCCCTTGATGATTTCGACCTGGACATGCTGGGATCCGCTGGCTCCGCTGCTGG
TTCTGGCGAATTCGAGGGCAGAGGAAGTCTGCTAACATGCGGTGACGTCGAGGAGAATCCTGGCCCAATG
GCCAAGCCTTTGTCTCAAGAAGAATCCACCCTCATTGAAAGAGCAACGGCTACAATCAACAGCATCCCCA
TCTCTGAAGACTACAGCGTCGCCAGCGCAGCTCTCTCTAGCGACGGCCGCATCTTCACTGGTGTCAATGT
ATATCATTTTACTGGGGGACCTTGTGCAGAACTCGTGGTGCTGGGCACTGCTGCTGCTGCGGCAGCTGGC
AACCTGACTTGTATCGTCGCGATCGGAAATGAGAACAGGGGCATCTTGAGCCCCTGCGGACGGTGCCGAC
AGGTGCTTCTCGATCTGCATCCTGGGATCAAAGCCATAGTGAAGGACAGTGATGGACAGCCGACGGCAGT
TGGGATTCGTGAATTGCTGCCCTCTGGTTATGTGTGGGAGGGCTAAGAATTCGATATCAAGCTTATCGGT
AATCAACCTCTGGATTACAAAATTTGTGAAAGATTGACTGGTATTCTTAACTATGTTGCTCCTTTTACGC
TATGTGGATACGCTGCTTTAATGCCTTTGTATCATGCTATTGCTTCCCGTATGGCTTTCATTTTCTCCTC
CTTGTATAAATCCTGGTTGCTGTCTCTTTATGAGGAGTTGTGGCCCGTTGTCAGGCAACGTGGCGTGGTG
TGCACTGTGTTTGCTGACGCAACCCCCACTGGTTGGGGCATTGCCACCACCTGTCAGCTCCTTTCCGGGA
CTTTCGCTTTCCCCCTCCCTATTGCCACGGCGGAACTCATCGCCGCCTGCCTTGCCCGCTGCTGGACAGG
GGCTCGGCTGTTGGGCACTGACAATTCCGTGGTGTTGTCGGGGAAATCATCGTCCTTTCCTTGGCTGCTC
GCCTGTGTTGCCACCTGGATTCTGCGCGGGACGTCCTTCTGCTACGTCCCTTCGGCCCTCAATCCAGCGG
ACCTTCCTTCCCGCGGCCTGCTGCCGGCTCTGCGGCCTCTTCCGCGTCTTCGCCTTCGCCCTCAGACGAG
TCGGATCTCCCTTTGGGCCGCCTCCCCGCATCGATACCGTCGACCTCGAGACCTAGAAAAACATGGAGCA
ATCACAAGTAGCAATACAGCAGCTACCAATGCTGATTGTGCCTGGCTAGAAGCACAAGAGGAGGAGGAGG
TGGGTTTTCCAGTCACACCTCAGGTACCTTTAAGACCAATGACTTACAAGGCAGCTGTAGATCTTAGCCA
CTTTTTAAAAGAAAAGGGGGGACTGGAAGGGCTAATTCACTCCCAACGAAGACAAGATATCCTTGATCTG
TGGATCTACCACACACAAGGCTACTTCCCTGATTGGCAGAACTACACACCAGGGCCAGGGATCAGATATC
CACTGACCTTTGGATGGTGCTACAAGCTAGTACCAGTTGAGCAAGAGAAGGTAGAAGAAGCCAATGAAGG
AGAGAACACCCGCTTGTTACACCCTGTGAGCCTGCATGGGATGGATGACCCGGAGAGAGAAGTATTAGAG
TGGAGGTTTGACAGCCGCCTAGCATTTCATCACATGGCCCGAGAGCTGCATCCGGACTGTACTGGGTCTC
TCTGGTTAGACCAGATCTGAGCCTGGGAGCTCTCTGGCTAACTAGGGAACCCACTGCTTAAGCCTCAATA
AAGCTTGCCTTGAGTGCTTCAAGTAGTGTGTGCCCGTCTGTTGTGTGACTCTGGTAACTAGAGATCCCTC
AGACCCTTTTAGTCAGTGTGGAAAATCTCTAGCAGGGCCCGTTTAAACCCGCTGATCAGCCTCGACTGTG
CCTTCTAGTTGCCAGCCATCTGTTGTTTGCCCCTCCCCCGTGCCTTCCTTGACCCTGGAAGGTGCCACTC
CCACTGTCCTTTCCTAATAAAATGAGGAAATTGCATCGCATTGTCTGAGTAGGTGTCATTCTATTCTGGG
GGGTGGGGTGGGGCAGGACAGCAAGGGGGAGGATTGGGAAGACAATAGCAGGCATGCTGGGGATGCGGTG
GGCTCTATGGCTTCTGAGGCGGAAAGAACCAGCTGGGGCTCTAGGGGGTATCCCC
[124 nt withheld, positions 11116-11239]
C
[91 nt withheld, positions 11241-11331]
A
[49 nt withheld, positions 11333-11381]
CCTTTGACGTTGGAGTCCACGTTCTTT
[37 nt withheld, positions 11409-11445]
ACCCTATCTCGGTCTATTCTTTTGATTTATAAGGGATTTTGCCGATTTCGGCCTATTGGTTAAAAAATGA
GCTGATTTAACAAAAATTTAACGCGAATTAATTCTGTGGAATGTGTGTCAGTTAGGGTGTGGAAAGTCCC
CAGGCTCCCCAGCAGGCAGAAGTATGCAAAGCATGCATCTCAATTAGTCAGCAACCAGGTGTGGAAAGTC
CCCAGGCTCCCCAGCAGGCAGAAGTATGCAAAGCATGCATCTCAATTAGTCAGCAACCATAGTCCCGCCC
CTAACTCCGCCCATCCCGCCCCTAACTCCGCCCAGTTCCGCCCATTCTCCGCCCCATGGCTGACTAATTT
TTTTTATTTATGCAGAGGCCGAGGCCGCCTCTGCCTCTGAGCTATTCCAGAAGTAGTGAGGAGGCTTTTT
TGGAGGCCTAGGCTTTTGCAAAAAGCTCCCGGGAGCTTGTATATCCATTTTCGGATCTGATCAGCACGTG
TTGACAATTAATCATCGGCATAGTATATCGGCATAGTATAATACGACAAGGTGAGGAACTAAACCATGGC
CAAGTTGACCAGTGCCGTTCCGGTGCTCACCGCGCGCGACGTCGCCGGAGCGGTCGAGTTCTGGACCGAC
CGGCTCGGGTTCTCCCGGGACTTCGTGGAGGACGACTTCGCCGGTGTGGTCCGGGACGACGTGACCCTGT
TCATCAGCGCGGTCCAGGACCAGGTGGTGCCGGACAACACCCTGGCCTGGGTGTGGGTGCGCGGCCTGGA
CGAGCTGTACGCCGAGTGGTCGGAGGTCGTGTCCACGAACTTCCGGGACGCCTCCGGGCCGGCCATGACC
GAGATCGGCGAGCAGCCGTGGGGGCGGGAGTTCGCCCTGCGCGACCCGGCCGGCAACTGCGTGCACTTCG
TGGCCGAGGAGCAGGACTGACACGTGCTACGAGATTTCGATTCCACCGCCGCCTTCTATGAAAGGTTGGG
CTTCGGAATCGTTTTCCGGGACGCCGGCTGGATGATCCTCCAGCGCGGGGATCTCATGCTGGAGTTCTTC
GCCCACCCCAACTTGTTTATTGCAGCTTATAATGGTTACAAATAAAGCAATAGCATCACAAATTTCACAA
ATAAAGCATTTTTTTCACTGCATTCTAGTTGTGGTTTGTCCAAACTCATCAATGTATCTTATCATGTCTG
TATACCGTCGACCTCTAGCTAGAGCTTGGCGTAATCATGGTCATAGCTGTTTCCTGTGTGAAATTGTTAT
CCGCTCACAATTCCACACAACATACGAGCCGGAAGCATAAAGTGTAAAGCCTGGGGTGCCTAATGAGTGA
GCTAACTCACATTAATTGCGTTGCGCTCACTGCCCGCTTTCCAGTCGGGAAACCTGTCGTGCCAGCTGCA
TTAATGAATCGGCCAACGCGCGGGGAGAGGCGGTTTGCGTATTGGGCGCTCTTCCGCTTCCTCGCTCACT
GACTCGCTGCGCTCGGTCGTTCGGCTGCGGCGAGCGGTATCAGCTCACTCAAAGGCGGTAATACGGTTAT
CCACAGAATCAGGGGATAACGCAGGAAAGAACATGTGAGCAAAAGGCCAGCAAAAGGCCAGGAACCGTAA
AAAGGCCGCGTTGCTGGCGTTTTTCCATAGGCTCCGCCCCCCTGACGAGCATCACAAAAATCGACGCTCA
AGTCAGAGGTGGCGAAACCCGACAGGACTATAAAGATACCAGGCGTTTCCCCCTGGAAGCTCCCTCGTGC
GCTCTCCTGTTCCGACCCTGCCGCTTACCGGATACCTGTCCGCCTTTCTCCCTTCGGGAAGCGTGGCGCT
TTCTCATAGCTCACGCTGTAGGTATCTCAGTTCGGTGTAGGTCGTTCGCTCCAAGCTGGGCTGTGTGCAC
GAACCCCCCGTTCAGCCCGACCGCTGCGCCTTATCCGGTAACTATCGTCTTGAGTCCAACCCGGTAAGAC
ACGACTTATCGCCACTGGCAGCAGCCACTGGTAACAGGATTAGCAGAGCGAGGTATGTAGGCGGTGCTAC
AGAGTTCTTGAAGTGGTGGCCTAACTACGGCTACACTAGAAGAACAGTATTTGGTATCTGCGCTCTGCTG
AAGCCAGTTACCTTCGGAAAAAGAGTTGGTAGCTCTTGATCCGGCAAACAAACCACCGCTGGTAGCGGTG
GTTTTTTTGTTTGCAAGCAGCAGATTACGCGCAGAAAAAAAGGATCTCAAGAAGATCCTTTGATCTTTTC
TACGGGGTCTGACGCTCAGTGGAACGAAAACTCACGTTAAGGGATTTTGGTCATGAGATTATCAAAAAGG
ATCTTCACCTAGATCCTTTTAAATTAAAAATGAAGTTTTAAATCAATCTAAAGTATATATGAGTAAACTT
GGTCTGACAGTTACCAATGCTTAATCAGTGAGGCACCTATCTCAGCGATCTGTCTATTTCGTTCATCCAT
AGTTGCCTGACTCCCCGTCGTGTAGATAACTACGATACGGGAGGGCTTACCATCTGGCCCCAGTGCTGCA
ATGATACCGCGAGACCCACGCTCACCGGCTCCAGATTTATCAGCAATAAACCAGCCAGCCGGAAGGGCCG
AGCGCAGAAGTGGTCCTGCAACTTTATCCGCCTCCATCCAGTCTATTAATTGTTGCCGGGAAGCTAGAGT
AAGTAGTTCGCCAGTTAATAGTTTGCGCAACGTTGTTGCCATTGCTACAGGCATCGTGGTGTCACGCTCG
TCGTTTGGTATGGCTTCATTCAGCTCCGGTTCCCAACGATCAAGGCGAGTTACATGATCCCCCATGTTGT
GCAAAAAAGCGGTTAGCTCCTTCGGTCCTCCGATCGTTGTCAGAAGTAAGTTGGCCGCAGTGTTATCACT
CATGGTTATGGCAGCACTGCATAATTCTCTTACTGTCATGCCATCCGTAAGATGCTTTTCTGTGACTGGT
GAGTACTCAACCAAGTCATTCTGAGAATAGTGTATGCGGCGACCGAGTTGCTCTTGCCCGGCGTCAATAC
GGGATAATACCGCGCCACATAGCAGAACTTTAAAAGTGCTCATCATTGGAAAACGTTCTTCGGGGCGAAA
ACTCTCAAGGATCTTACCGCTGTTGAGATCCAGTTCGATGTAACCCACTCGTGCACCCAACTGATCTTCA
GCATCTTTTACTTTCACCAGCGTTTCTGGGTGAGCAAAAACAGGAAGGCAAAATGCCGCAAAAAAGGGAA
TAAGGGCGACACGGAAATGTTGAATACTCATACTCTTCCTTTTTCAATATTATTGAAGCATTTATCAGGG
TTATTGTCTCATGAGCGGATACATATTTGAATGTATTTAGAAAAATAAACAAATAGGGGTTCCGCGCACA
TTTCCCCGAAAAGTGCCACCTGAC
Features (pLannotate 1.2.2; 34 found; start..end, strand, type, name):
     31..83      -  misc_feature   bom (fragment): basis of mobility region from pBR322
    238..617     +  enhancer       CMV enhancer: human cytomegalovirus immediate early enhancer
    618..817     +  promoter       CMV promoter: human cytomegalovirus (CMV) immediate early promoter
    835..1015    +  LTR            5' LTR (truncated): truncated 5' long terminal repeat (LTR) from HIV-1
   1062..1187    +  misc_feature   HIV-1 Ψ: packaging signal of human immunodeficiency virus type 1
   1171..1534    +  CDS            HIV-1 gag (fragment): gag protein from human immunodeficiency virus 1; gag
   1680..1913    +  misc_feature   RRE: The Rev response element (RRE) of HIV-1 allows for Rev-dependent mRNA export from the nucleus to the cytoplasm.
   2290..2390    +  CDS            Rev (fragment): human immunodeficiency virus 1 (HIV-1) Rev protein; rev; enhances nuclear export of unspliced and incompletely spliced viral mRNAs
   2440..2557    +  misc_feature   cPPT/CTS: central polypurine tract and central termination sequence of HIV-1
   2614..2680    +  CDS            small t antigen (fragment): SV40 (simian virus 40) small t antigen
   2687..3865    +  promoter       EF-1α promoter: strong constitutive promoter for human elongation factor EF-1α
   3881..3928    +  CDS            nucleoplasmin NLS: bipartite nuclear localization signal from nucleoplasmin
   3928..8029    +  CDS            dCas9 (fragment): catalytically dead mutant of the Cas9 endonuclease from the Streptococcus pyogenes Type II CRISPR/Cas system RNA-guided DNA-binding protein that lacks endonuclease activity due to the D10A mutation in the RuvC catalytic domain and the N863A mutation in the HNH catalytic domain
   8357..8743    +  CDS            CAPSD_BPMS2: Experimental evidence at protein level: Swiss-Prot protein existence level 1. Acts as a translational repressor of viral replicase synthesis late in infection. This latter function is the result of capsid protein interaction with an RNA hairpin which contains the replicase ribosome-binding site. From Escherichia phage MS2 (Bacteriophage MS2).
   9098..9496    +  CDS            BSD: blasticidin S deaminase; Aspergillus terreus BSD; confers resistance to blasticidin
   9497..9518    +  misc_feature   MCS (fragment): pBluescript multiple cloning site
   9521..10109   +  misc_feature   WPRE: woodchuck hepatitis virus posttranscriptional regulatory element
  10046..10627   +  CDS            nef (fragment): NEF_HV1H2 - Experimental evidence at protein level: Swiss-Prot protein existence level 1. Extracellular Nef protein targets CD4(+) T-lymphocytes for apoptosis by interacting with CXCR4 surface receptors. From Human immunodeficiency virus type 1 group M subtype B (isolate HXB2) (HIV-1).
  10634..10814   +  LTR            5' LTR (truncated): truncated 5' long terminal repeat (LTR) from HIV-1
  10846..11070   +  polyA_signal   bGH poly(A) signal: bovine growth hormone polyadenylation signal
  11074..11095   +  promoter       SV40 promoter (fragment): SV40 enhancer and early promoter
  11116..11544   +  rep_origin     f1 ori (sequence partly withheld): f1 bacteriophage origin of replication; arrow indicates direction of (+) strand synthesis
  11558..11887   +  promoter       SV40 promoter: SV40 enhancer and early promoter
  11935..11982   +  promoter       EM7 promoter: synthetic bacterial promoter&nbsp
  12001..12375   +  CDS            BleoR: antibiotic-binding protein; Sh ble from Streptoalloteichus hindustanus; confers resistance to bleomycin, phleomycin, and Zeocin™
  12385..12510   +  CDS            ble (fragment): BLE_KLEPN - Experimental evidence at protein level: Swiss-Prot protein existence level 1. Binding protein with a strong affinity to the bleomycin family of antibiotics. Binds to CL990; an antimitotic-antibiotic compound. From Klebsiella pneumoniae.
  12505..12626   +  polyA_signal   SV40 poly(A) signal: SV40 polyadenylation signal
  12697..12719   -  protein_bind   lac operator (fragment): The lac repressor binds to the lac operator to inhibit transcription in E. coli. This inhibition can be relieved by adding lactose or isopropyl-β-D-thiogalactopyranoside (IPTG). lac repressor encoded by lacI
  12723..12753   -  promoter       lac promoter: promoter for the E. coli lac operon
  12768..12789   -  protein_bind   CAP binding site: CAP binding activates transcription in the presence of cAMP. E. coli catabolite activator protein
  12802..12894   -  CDS            lacI (fragment): lac repressor; lacI; The lac repressor binds to the lac operator to inhibit transcription in E. coli. This inhibition can be relieved by adding lactose or isopropyl-β-D-thiogalactopyranoside (IPTG).
  13077..13665   -  rep_origin     ori: high-copy-number ColE1/pMB1/pBR322/pUC origin of replication
  13836..14696   -  CDS            AmpR: β-lactamase; bla; confers resistance to ampicillin, carbenicillin, and related antibiotics
  14697..14801   -  promoter       AmpR promoter: bla
