[The description below was written by a language model from this plasmid's Addgene catalogue record and pLannotate feature annotations shown in this document.]
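Description:
Lenti-EF1alpha-dCas9-VP64-MS2-VP64-Blast is a third-generation lentiviral transfer plasmid (pLenti backbone, about 14.8 kb) for delivering a CRISPR activation system into mammalian cells. It is propagated in E. coli through a high-copy ColE1/pUC-type origin with ampicillin resistance, and also carries an f1 origin. The viral portion has the usual third-generation layout. A CMV enhancer/promoter replaces the U3 region to drive genomic RNA from a truncated 5' LTR. This is followed by the HIV-1 Ψ packaging signal with a gag fragment, the RRE for Rev-dependent nuclear export, and the cPPT/CTS. Downstream of the payload lie a WPRE to boost transcript expression, a truncated 3' LTR and a bGH polyadenylation signal. Outside the LTRs, the backbone retains an SV40/EM7-driven BleoR (Zeocin) cassette that would not be packaged into virus.

The payload is a single EF-1α-driven open reading frame. It begins with a nucleoplasmin NLS fused to S. pyogenes dCas9, which carries the D10A and N863A mutations that abolish nuclease activity while preserving guide-directed DNA binding. According to the catalogue entry, dCas9 is fused to the VP64 activation domain, followed by a P2A peptide, an MS2 coat protein–VP64 fusion, a T2A peptide and blasticidin S deaminase. The feature table annotates dCas9, the MS2 coat protein and BSD, but not the VP64 domains or 2A peptides, which presumably lie in the unannotated gaps between them. The 2A sequences yield three separate proteins from one transcript. MS2-VP64 can be recruited to guide RNAs bearing MS2 hairpins, bringing additional activator domains to the dCas9-VP64 target site. No guide RNA cassette is annotated, so guides must be supplied separately. The construct is suited to making blasticidin-selected cells for targeted transcriptional activation of endogenous genes.
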