Addgene plasmid #192666: Lenti-EF1alpha-dCas9-VP64-MS2-VP64-Blast
Purpose: 3rd generation lenti vector encoding dCas9-VP64 with P2A MS2-VP64 and T2A Blast resistance marker
Depositing lab: Jeffrey Miner. Depositing organization: Washington University in Saint Louis.
Backbone
  Vector backbone: pLenti
  Vector type: Mammalian Expression, Lentiviral, CRISPR
Growth in bacteria
  Bacterial resistance: Ampicillin, 100 μg/mL
  Growth temperature: 37°C
  Growth strain: NEB Stable
  Copy number: High Copy
Gene/Insert
  Gene/Insert name: dCas9-VP64, MS2-VP64
  Species: Synthetic
  Mutation: D10A and N863A in Cas9
  Promoter: EF1a
  Cloning method: Gibson Cloning
Terms and licenses: Academic/Nonprofit Terms; Industry Terms: Not Available to Industry
How to cite: Lenti-EF1alpha-dCas9-VP64-MS2-VP64-Blast was a gift from Jeffrey Miner (Addgene plasmid # 192666 ; http://n2t.net/addgene:192666 ; RRID:Addgene_192666)
